>Addgene plasmid #215776 | pBH105 | addgene full sequence | sequence record 430510 | Addgene NGS Result
GTTTAACGGTTGTGGACAACAAGCCAGGGATGTAACGCACTGAGAAGCCCTTAGAGCCTCTCAAAGCAAT
TTTGAGTGACACAGGAACACTTAACGGCTGACATGGGAATTCCCCTCCACCGCGGTGGCCCTGTACAAAG
AAAATTCGACAAACTGTTATTTTTCTATCTATTTATTTGAATTGACAGCGCTGTCAATTTACCTTTGTCG
GCAATTGACAGCGCTGTCAATTAAATAAAGATATTCTCGTCAAACAAATATAAATAATATAAACATGGTT
TTTACTCTGGAAGATTTTGTTGGCGATTGGCGTCAGACCGCGGGTTATAATTTGGATCAAGTCCTGGAAC
AGGGTGGCGTAAGCTCTCTGTTCCAGAACCTGGGTGTGAGCGTGACGCCGATTCAGCGCATCGTTCTGTC
CGGCGAGAACGGTCTGAAAATTGATATTCATGTGATCATCCCGTACGAAGGCCTGAGCGGTGACCAAATG
GGTCAAATCGAGAAAATCTTTAAAGTCGTCTACCCAGTTGACGATCACCACTTCAAGGTTATCTTGCATT
ACGGTACGCTGGTGATTGATGGTGTGACCCCGAATATGATTGACTATTTCGGCCGTCCGTATGAAGGCAT
TGCCGTTTTTGACGGTAAAAAGATCACCGTCACCGGTACCCTGTGGAATGGCAATAAGATTATTGACGAG
CGTCTGATTAACCCGGACGGCAGCCTGCTGTTCCGCGTGACCATCAACGGTGTCACGGGTTGGCGTCTGT
GCGAGCGCATCCTGGCATAATGAACTGCACTTGCTTTGATAATTAATGATAAACAATCTAAAAGCACTCT
AATCGTTATCGGAGTGCTTTTAGATTACTAATCAAATTGCTTCTACTAATTGCCTATCTTCCAGTGATGG
AACAGCATTTGAACGCATTGGCTGCAACAATCAGCCTTGATCTGGAAGAAGCAATGAAAGCTGCTGTTAA
GTCTCCGAATCAGGTATTGTTCCTGACAGGTGTATTCCCATCCGGTAAACGCGGATACTTTGCAGTTGAT
CTGACTCAGGAATAAATTATAAATTAAGGTAAGAAGATTGTAGGATAAGCTAATGAAATAGAAAAAGGAT
GCCGTCACACAACTTGTCGGCATTCTTTTTTGTTTTATTAGTTGAAAATATAGTGAAAAAGTTGCCTAAA
TATGTATGTTAACAAATTATTTGTCGTAACTTTGCACTCCAAATCTGTTTTTAACATATGGCACTAGTGA
AACCAGTAACGTTATACGATGTCGCAGAGTATGCCGGTGTCTCTGGAAAGACCGTTTCCCGCGTGGTGAA
CCAGGCCAGCCACGTTTCTGCGAAAACGCGGGAAAAAGTGGAAGCGGCGATGGCGGAGCTGAATTACATT
CCCAACCGCGTGGCACAACAACTGGCGGGCAAACAGTCGTTGCTGATTGGCGTTGCCACCTCCAGTCTGG
CCCTGCACGCGCCGTCGCAAATTGTCGCGGCGATTAAATCTCGCGCCGATCAACTGGGTGCCAGCGTGGT
GGTGTCGATGGTAGAACGAAGCGGCGTCGAAGCCTGTAAAACGGCGGTGCACAATCTTCTCGCGCAACGC
GTCAGTGGGCTGATCATTAACTATCCGCTGGATGACCAGGATGCCATTGCTGTGGAAGCTGCCTGCACTA
ATGTTCCGGCGTTATTTCTTGATGTCTCTGACCAGACACCCATCAACAGTATTATTTTCTCCCATGAAGA
CGGTACGCGACTGGGCGTGGAGCATCTGGTCGCATTGGGTCACCAGCAAATCGCGCTGTTAGCGGGCCCA
TTAAGTTCTGTCTCGGCGCGTCTGCGTCTGGCTGGCTGGCATAAATATCTCACTCGCAATCAAATTCAGC
CGATAGCGGAACGGGAAGGCGACTGGAGTGCCATGTCCGGTTTTCAACAAACCATGCAAATGCTGAATGA
GGGCATCGTTCCCACTGCGATGCTGGTTGCCAACGATCAGATGGCGCTGGGCGCAATGCGCGCCATTACC
GAGTCCGGGCTGCGCGTTGGTGCGGATATCTCGGTAGTGGGATACGACGATACCGAAGACAGCTCATGTT
ATATCCCGCCGTTAACCACCATCAAACAGGATTTTCGCCTGCTGGGGCAAACCAGCGTGGACCGCTTGCT
GCAACTCTCTCAGGGCCAGGCGGTGAAGGGCAATCAGCTGTTGCCCGTATCACTGGTGAAAAGAAAAACC
ACCCTGGCGCCCAATACGCAAACCGCCTCTCCCCGCGCGTTGGCCGATTCATTAATGCAGCTGGCACGAC
AGGTTTCCCGACTGGAAAGCGGGCAGTGAGCTTTCCTCGGTACCAAATTCCAGAAAAGAGGCCTCCCGAA
AGGGGGGCCTTTTTTCGTTTTGGTCCTACTTGTGCCTGTTCTATTTCCTATGCGGTTCCTGGCCTTTTGC
TGGCCTTTTGCTCACATGTTCTTTCCTGCGTTATCCCCTGATTCTGTGGATAACCGTATTACCGCCTTTG
AGTGAGCTGATACCCGATACTTGTGCCTGTTCTATTTCCGAACCGACCGCTTGTATGAATGCATCAAAAT
TCGTTTTCTCTACGTTGGATTCCTTGTTGCTCATATTGTGATGATAATTTCTACAAATATAGTCATTGGT
AACTATCTATGAAACTGTTTGATACTTTTATAGTTGATTAAACTTGTTCATGGCATTTGCCTTAATATCA
TCCGCTATGTCAATGTAGGGTTTCATAGCTTTGTAGTCGCTGTGTCCCGTCCATTTCATGACCACCTGTG
CCGGGATTCCGAGAGCCAGCGCATTGCAGATGAATGTCCTTTTTCCTGCATGGGTACTGAGCAAAGCGTA
TTTGGGTGTGACTTCATCAATACGTTCATTTCCCTTGTAGTAGGTTTCCCGTACAGGCTCGTTGATTTCT
GCCAGTTCACCCAGCTCTTTCAGGTAATCGTTCATCTTCTGGTTGCTGATGACGGGCAGAGCCATGTAAT
TCTCGAAATGGATGTCCTTGTATTTGTCCAGTATGGCTTTGCTGTATTTGTTCAGTTCAATCGTCAGGCT
GTCGGCAGTCTTGACTGTGGTTATTTCGATGTGGTCGGACTTCACATCGCTTCTTTTCAGATTGCGAACA
TCCGAATACCGCAAACTCGTAAAGCAGCAGAACAGGAAAACATCACGCACACGTTCCAGGTATTGCTTAT
CCTTGGGTATCTGGTAGTCTTTCAGCTTGTTCAGTTCATCCCAAGTCAGGAAGATTACTTTTTTCGAGGT
GGTTTTCAGTTTCGGTTTGAACGTATCGTATGCAATGTTCTGATGATGTCCTTTCTTGAAGCTCCAGCGC
AGGAACCATTTGAGGAATCCCATTTGCTTGCCGATGGTGCTGTTTCTCATATCCTTGGTGTCACGCAGGA
AGTTGACGTATTCGTTCAATCCAAACTCGTTGAAATAGTTGAACGTTGCATCCTCCTTGAACTCTTTGAG
GTGGTTCCTCACTGCTGCAAATTTTTCATAGGTGGATGCCGTCCAGTTATTCTGGTTACCGCACTCTTTT
ACAAACTCATCGAACACCTCCCAAAAGCTGACAGGGGCTTCTTCCGGCTGTTCTTCACTGGTGTCTTTCA
TTCTCATGTTGAAAGCTTCCTTCAACTGTTGGGTCGTTGGCATGACCTCCTGCACCTCAAATTCCTTGAA
AATATTCTGGATTTCGGCATAGTATTTCAGCAAGTCCGTATTGATTTCGGCTGCACTTTGCTTTAGCTTG
TTGGTACATCCGTTCTTTACCCGCTGCTTATCTACATCCCATTTGGCTACGTCAATCCGGTAGCCCGTTG
TAAACTCGATACGTTGGCTGGCAAAGATGACACGCATACGGATGGGTACGTTCTCTACGATTGGCACACC
GTTCTTTTTCCGGCTCTCCAATGCAAAAATGATGTTGCGCTTGATATTCATAATTGGGTGCGTTTGAAAT
TCTACACCCAAATATACACCCAATTATTGAGATAGCAAAAGACATTTAGAAACATTTACTTTTACTCTAT
ATTGTAATTTACACTTGATTATCAGTCGTTTGCAGTTTTATGATATTCTGTGAAAGTATAAGTTCGAGAG
CCTGTCTCTCCGCAAAAAACGCTGAAAATCAGCAGATTGCAAAACAAACACCCTGTTTTACACCCAAGAA
TGTAAAGTCGGGTGTTTTTGTTTTATTTAAGATAATACAACCACTACATAATAAAAGAGTAGCGATATTA
AAAGAATCCGATGAGAAAAGACTAATATTTATCTATCCATTCAGTTTGATTTCTCAGGACTTTACATCGT
CCTGAAAGTATTTGTTGGTACCGAGGACGCGTAAACATTTACAGTTGCATGTGGCCTATTGTTTTTAGCC
GTTAAATATTTTATAACTATTAAATAGCGATACAAATTGTTCGAAACTAATATTGTTTATATCATATATT
CTCGCATGTTTTAAAGCTTTATTAAATTGATTTTTTGTAAACAGTTTTTCGTACTCTTTGTTAACCCATT
TCATTACAAAAGTTTCATATTTTTTTCTCTCTTTAAATGCCATTTTTGCTGGCTTTCTTTTTAATACAAT
TAATGTGCTATCCACTTTAGGTTTTGGATGGAAATAATACCTAGGAATTTTTGCTAATATAGAAATATCT
ACCTCTGCCATTAACAGCAATGCTAGTGATCTGTTTGTATCTAATAACATTTTAGCAAAACCATATTCCA
CTATTAAATAACTTATTGTGGCTGAACTTTCAAAAACAATTTTTCGAATTATATTTGTGCTTATGTTGTA
AGGTATGCTGCCAAATATTTTATATGGATTGTGGCTAGGAAATGTAAATTTCAGTATATCATCATTTACT
ATTTGATAGTTAGGATAATTTAAGAGCTTATTACGAGTTACCTCACATAATTTAGAATCAATTTCTATCG
CCGTTACAAAATTACATCTCTTTACCAATCCAGCAGTAAAATGACCTTTCCCTGCACCTATTTCAAAGAT
GTTATCTTTTTCATCTAAACTTATGCAATTCATTATTTTTTCTATGTGATATTTTGAAGTAATAAAATTT
TGACTATCTTTTATATTTACTTTGTTCATTATAACCTCTCCTTAATTTATTGCATCTCTTTTCGAATATT
TATGTTTTTTGAGAAAAGAACGTACTCATGGTTCATCCCGATATGCGTATCGGTCTGTATATCAGCAACT
TTCTATGTGTTTCAACTACAATAGTCATCTATTCTCATCTTTCTGAGTCCACCCCCTGCAAAGCCCCTCT
TTACGACATAAAAATTCGGTCGGAAAAGGTATGCAAAAGATGTTTCTCTCTTTAAGAGAAACTCTTCGGG
ATGCAAAAATATGAAAATAACTCCAATTCACCAAATTATATAGCGACTTTTTTACAAAATGCTAAAATTT
GTTGATTTCCGTCAAGCAATTGTTGAGCAAAAATGTCTTTTACGATAAAATGATACCTCAATATCAACTG
TTTAGCAAAACGATATTTCTCTTAAAGAGAGAAACACCTTTTTGTTCACCAATCCCCGACTTTTAATCCC
GCGGCCATGATTGAAAAAGGAAGAGTATGAGTATTCAACATTTCCGTGTCGCCCTTATTCCCTTTTTTGC
GGCATTTTGCCTTCCTGTTTTTGCTCACCCAGAAACGCTGGTGAAAGTAAAAGATGCTGAAGATCAGTTG
GGTGCACGAGTGGGTTACATCGAACTGGATCTCAACAGCGGTAAGATCCTTGAGAGTTTTCGCCCCGAAG
AACGTTTTCCAATGATGAGCACTTTTAAAGTTCTGCTATGTGGCGCGGTATTATCCCGTATTGACGCCGG
GCAAGAGCAACTCGGTCGCCGCATACACTATTCTCAGAATGACTTGGTTGAGTACTCACCAGTCACAGAA
AAGCATCTTACGGATGGCATGACAGTAAGAGAATTATGCAGTGCTGCCATAACCATGAGTGATAACACTG
CGGCCAACTTACTTCTGACAACGATCGGAGGACCGAAGGAGCTAACCGCTTTTTTGCACAACATGGGGGA
TCATGTAACTCGCCTTGATCGTTGGGAACCGGAGCTGAATGAAGCCATACCAAACGACGAGCGTGACACC
ACGATGCCTGTAGCAATGGCAACAACGTTGCGCAAACTATTAACTGGCGAACTACTTACTCTAGCTTCCC
GGCAACAATTAATAGACTGGATGGAGGCGGATAAAGTTGCAGGACCACTTCTGCGCTCGGCCCTTCCGGC
TGGCTGGTTTATTGCTGATAAATCTGGAGCCGGTGAGCGTGGGTCTCGCGGTATCATTGCAGCACTGGGG
CCAGATGGTAAGCCCTCCCGTATCGTAGTTATCTACACGACGGGGAGTCAGGCAACTATGGATGAACGAA
ATAGACAGATCGCTGAGATAGGTGCCTCACTGATTAAGCATTGGTAACTGTCAGACCAAGTTTACTCATA
ACGCGTCAATTCGAGGGGGATCAATTCCGTGATAGGTGGGCTGCCCTTCCTGGTTGGCTTGGTTTCATCA
GCCATCCGCTTGCCCTCATCTGTTACGCCGGCGGTAGCCGGCCAGCCTCGCAGAGCAGGATTCCCGTTGA
GCACCGCCAGGTGCGAATAAGGGACAGTGAAGAAGGAACACCCGCTCGCGGGTGGGCCTACTTCACCTAT
CCTGCCCGGCTGACGCCGTTGGATACACCAAGGAAAGTCTACACGAACCCTTTGGCAAAATCCTGTATAT
CGTGCGAAAAAGGATGGATATACCGAAAAAATCGCTATAATGACCCCGAAGCAGGGTTATGCAGCGGAAA
ACGGAATTGATCCGGCCACGATGCGTCCGGCGTAGAGGATCTGAAGATCAGCAGTTCAACCTGTTGATAG
TACGTACTAAGCTCTCATGTTTCACGTACTAAGCTCTCATGTTTAACGTACTAAGCTCTCATGTTTAACG
AACTAAACCCTCATGGCTAACGTACTAAGCTCTCATGGCTAACGTACTAAGCTCTCATGTTTCACGTACT
AAGCTCTCATGTTTGAACAATAAAATTAATATAAATCAGCAACTTAAATAGCCTCTAAGGTTTTAAGTTT
TATAAGAAAAAAAAGAATATATAAGGCTTTTAAAGCTTTTAAG
Features (pLannotate 1.2.2; 9 found; start..end, strand, type, name):
    272..787     +  CDS            LUCI_OPLGR (fragment): Experimental evidence at protein level: Swiss-Prot protein existence level 1. Catalytic subunit of oplophorus-luciferin 2-monooxygenase. Oxidoreductase that converts coelenterazine (the oplophorus luciferin) to coelenteramide under emission of blue light with a maximum at 454 nm. Is also active with bisdeoxycoelenterazine. From Oplophorus gracilirostris (Luminous shrimp).
   1257..2339    +  CDS            lacI: lac repressor; lacI; The lac repressor binds to the lac operator to inhibit transcription in E. coli. This inhibition can be relieved by adding lactose or isopropyl-β-D-thiogalactopyranoside (IPTG).
   2456..2530    +  rep_origin     RSF ori (fragment): Plasmids containing the RSF 1030 origin of replication can be propagated in E. coli cells that contain additional plasmids with compatible origins.
   4411..5139    -  CDS            ermC': ERM_BACIU - Experimental evidence at protein level: Swiss-Prot protein existence level 1. This protein produces a dimethylation of the adenine residue at position 2085 in 23S rRNA, resulting in reduced affinity between ribosomes and macrolide-lincosamide-streptogramin B antibiotics. From Bacillus subtilis.
   5610..5626    +  promoter       AmpR promoter (fragment): bla
   5627..6487    +  CDS            AmpR: β-lactamase; bla; confers resistance to ampicillin, carbenicillin, and related antibiotics
   6540..6585    -  CDS            traJ (fragment): oriT-recognizing protein; traJ
   6618..6727    -  oriT           oriT: incP origin of transfer
   6898..103     +  rep_origin     R6K γ ori (across the origin): γ replication origin from E. coli plasmid R6K; requires the R6K initiator protein pi for replication
