[The description below was written by a language model from this plasmid's Addgene catalogue record and pLannotate feature annotations shown in this document.]
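Description:
pBH105 is a 7,183 nt integrative bacterial expression and synthetic-biology vector built on an NBU2 (R6K/RP4) backbone for engineering Bacteroides species. It replicates in E. coli from the R6K γ origin, which depends on the pi initiator protein and therefore needs a pir-expressing host such as the Pir1 strain listed in the record. Selection in E. coli is by ampicillin through the β-lactamase gene. An incP (RP4) oriT, flanked by a traJ fragment, allows conjugative transfer from a mobilising E. coli donor into Bacteroides, where an erm-type rRNA methylase gene provides erythromycin selection. NBU2-type vectors generally do not replicate in the recipient and instead persist by site-specific integration into the chromosome. The integrase and attachment site are not called out in the automated feature table, which leaves a large region between roughly 2.5 and 4.4 kb unannotated. A short hit to an RSF origin fragment is probably an incidental annotation rather than a functional origin.

The payload is a two-part regulator–reporter circuit assembled by Golden Gate cloning. A 1,083 bp LacI(GKR) coding sequence, a variant of the lac repressor whose designation suggests altered residues (the record does not define them), is expressed from the Bt1311 promoter. A 516 bp NanoLuc luciferase gene, derived from the Oplophorus gracilirostris catalytic subunit, is driven by the P(gac) promoter, presumably the cognate regulated promoter for this repressor variant. Luminescence thus reports the repressor's activity, so the construct can be used to characterise this transcription factor–promoter pair as a component of transcriptional programming in Bacteroides.
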