Addgene plasmid #215776: pBH105
Purpose: NBU2 backbone with LacI(GKR) and P(gac)_nanoluc
Depositing lab: Corey Wilson. Depositing organization: Georgia Institute of Technology. Publication: Transcriptional programming in a Bacteroides consortium. Huang BD, Groseclose TM, Wilson CJ. Nat Commun. 2022 Jul 6;13(1):3901. doi: 10.1038/s41467-022-31614-8. PubMed 35794179.
Backbone
  Vector backbone: NBU2 (R6K/RP4)
  Vector type: Bacterial Expression, Synthetic Biology
  Selectable markers: Erythromycin (Bacteroides)
Growth in bacteria
  Bacterial resistance: Ampicillin, 100 μg/mL
  Growth temperature: 37°C
  Growth strain: Pir1
  Copy number: High Copy
Gene/Insert 1
  Gene/Insert name: LacI(GKR)
  Insert size (bp): 1083
  Promoter: Bt1311
  Cloning method: Golden Gate
  Sequencing primers: 5′ AGCGGTCGGTTCGGAAATAG
Gene/Insert 2
  Gene/Insert name: Nanoluc
  Insert size (bp): 516
  Promoter: P(gac)
  Cloning method: Golden Gate
  Sequencing primers: 5′ GATGTAACGCACTGAGAAGC
Terms and licenses: Academic/Nonprofit Terms; Industry Terms: Not Available to Industry
How to cite: pBH105 was a gift from Corey Wilson (Addgene plasmid # 215776 ; http://n2t.net/addgene:215776 ; RRID:Addgene_215776)
